>Addgene plasmid #227845 | pET-28a GAC-WT | addgene full sequence | sequence record 477308 | Addgene NGS Result
TGGCGAATGGG
[124 nt withheld, positions 12-135]
C
[91 nt withheld, positions 137-227]
A
[49 nt withheld, positions 229-277]
CCTTTGACGTTGGAGTCCACGTTCTTT
[37 nt withheld, positions 305-341]
ACCCTATCTCGGTCTATTCTTTTGATTTATAAGGGATTTTGCCGATTTCGGCCTATTGGTTAAAAAATGA
GCTGATTTAACAAAAATTTAACGCGAATTTTAACAAAATATTAACGCTTACAATTTAGGTGGCACTTTTC
GGGGAAATGTGCGCGGAACCCCTATTTGTTTATTTTTCTAAATACATTCAAATATGTATCCGCTCATGAA
TTAATTCTTAGAAAAACTCATCGAGCATCAAATGAAACTGCAATTTATTCATATCAGGATTATCAATACC
ATATTTTTGAAAAAGCCGTTTCTGTAATGAAGGAGAAAACTCACCGAGGCAGTTCCATAGGATGGCAAGA
TCCTGGTATCGGTCTGCGATTCCGACTCGTCCAACATCAATACAACCTATTAATTTCCCCTCGTCAAAAA
TAAGGTTATCAAGTGAGAAATCACCATGAGTGACGACTGAATCCGGTGAGAATGGCAAAAGTTTATGCAT
TTCTTTCCAGACTTGTTCAACAGGCCAGCCATTACGCTCGTCATCAAAATCACTCGCATCAACCAAACCG
TTATTCATTCGTGATTGCGCCTGAGCGAGACGAAATACGCGATCGCTGTTAAAAGGACAATTACAAACAG
GAATCGAATGCAACCGGCGCAGGAACACTGCCAGCGCATCAACAATATTTTCACCTGAATCAGGATATTC
TTCTAATACCTGGAATGCTGTTTTCCCGGGGATCGCAGTGGTGAGTAACCATGCATCATCAGGAGTACGG
ATAAAATGCTTGATGGTCGGAAGAGGCATAAATTCCGTCAGCCAGTTTAGTCTGACCATCTCATCTGTAA
CATCATTGGCAACGCTACCTTTGCCATGTTTCAGAAACAACTCTGGCGCATCGGGCTTCCCATACAATCG
ATAGATTGTCGCACCTGATTGCCCGACATTATCGCGAGCCCATTTATACCCATATAAATCAGCATCCATG
TTGGAATTTAATCGCGGCCTAGAGCAAGACGTTTCCCGTTGAATATGGCTCATAACACCCCTTGTATTAC
TGTTTATGTAAGCAGACAGTTTTATTGTTCATGACCAAAATCCCTTAACGTGAGTTTTCGTTCCACTGAG
CGTCAGACCCCGTAGAAAAGATCAAAGGATCTTCTTGAGATCCTTTTTTTCTGCGCGTAATCTGCTGCTT
GCAAACAAAAAAACCACCGCTACCAGCGGTGGTTTGTTTGCCGGATCAAGAGCTACCAACTCTTTTTCCG
AAGGTAACTGGCTTCAGCAGAGCGCAGATACCAAATACTGTCCTTCTAGTGTAGCCGTAGTTAGGCCACC
ACTTCAAGAACTCTGTAGCACCGCCTACATACCTCGCTCTGCTAATCCTGTTACCAGTGGCTGCTGCCAG
TGGCGATAAGTCGTGTCTTACCGGGTTGGACTCAAGACGATAGTTACCGGATAAGGCGCAGCGGTCGGGC
TGAACGGGGGGTTCGTGCACACAGCCCAGCTTGGAGCGAACGACCTACACCGAACTGAGATACCTACAGC
GTGAGCTATGAGAAAGCGCCACGCTTCCCGAAGGGAGAAAGGCGGACAGGTATCCGGTAAGCGGCAGGGT
CGGAACAGGAGAGCGCACGAGGGAGCTTCCAGGGGGAAACGCCTGGTATCTTTATAGTCCTGTCGGGTTT
CGCCACCTCTGACTTGAGCGTCGATTTTTGTGATGCTCGTCAGGGGGGCGGAGCCTATGGAAAAACGCCA
GCAACGCGGCCTTTTTACGGTTCCTGGCCTTTTGCTGGCCTTTTGCTCACATGTTCTTTCCTGCGTTATC
CCCTGATTCTGTGGATAACCGTATTACCGCCTTTGAGTGAGCTGATACCGCTCGCCGCAGCCGAACGACC
GAGCGCAGCGAGTCAGTGAGCGAGGAAGCGGAAGAGCGCCTGATGCGGTATTTTCTCCTTACGCATCTGT
GCGGTATTTCACACCGCAATGGTGCACTCTCAGTACAATCTGCTCTGATGCCGCATAGTTAAGCCAGTAT
ACACTCCGCTATCGCTACGTGACTGGGTCATGGCTGCGCCCCGACACCCGCCAACACCCGCTGACGCGCC
CTGACGGGCTTGTCTGCTCCCGGCATCCGCTTACAGACAAGCTGTGACCGTCTCCGGGAGCTGCATGTGT
CAGAGGTTTTCACCGTCATCACCGAAACGCGCGAGGCAGCTGCGGTAAAGCTCATCAGCGTGGTCGTGAA
GCGATTCACAGATGTCTGCCTGTTCATCCGCGTCCAGCTCGTTGAGTTTCTCCAGAAGCGTTAATGTCTG
GCTTCTGATAAAGCGGGCCATGTTAAGGGCGGTTTTTTCCTGTTTGGTCACTGATGCCTCCGTGTAAGGG
GGATTTCTGTTCATGGGGGTAATGATACCGATGAAACGAGAGAGGATGCTCACGATACGGGTTACTGATG
ATGAACATGCCCGGTTACTGGAACGTTGTGAGGGTAAACAACTGGCGGTATGGATGCGGCGGGACCAGAG
AAAAATCACTCAGGGTCAATGCCAGCGCTTCGTTAATACAGATGTAGGTGTTCCACAGGGTAGCCAGCAG
CATCCTGCGATGCAGATCCGGAACATAATGGTGCAGGGCGCTGACTTCCGCGTTTCCAGACTTTACGAAA
CACGGAAACCGAAGACCATTCATGTTGTTGCTCAGGTCGCAGACGTTTTGCAGCAGCAGTCGCTTCACGT
TCGCTCGCGTATCGGTGATTCATTCTGCTAACCAGTAAGGCAACCCCGCCAGCCTAGCCGGGTCCTCAAC
GACAGGAGCACGATCATGCGCACCCGTGGGGCCGCCATGCCGGCGATAATGGCCTGCTTCTCGCCGAAAC
GTTTGGTGGCGGGACCAGTGACGAAGGCTTGAGCGAGGGCGTGCAAGATTCCGAATACCGCAAGCGACAG
GCCGATCATCGTCGCGCTCCAGCGAAAGCGGTCCTCGCCGAAAATGACCCAGAGCGCTGCCGGCACCTGT
CCTACGAGTTGCATGATAAAGAAGACAGTCATAAGTGCGGCGACGATAGTCATGCCCCGCGCCCACCGGA
AGGAGCTGACTGGGTTGAAGGCTCTCAAGGGCATCGGTCGAGATCCCGGTGCCTAATGAGTGAGCTAACT
TACATTAATTGCGTTGCGCTCACTGCCCGCTTTCCAGTCGGGAAACCTGTCGTGCCAGCTGCATTAATGA
ATCGGCCAACGCGCGGGGAGAGGCGGTTTGCGTATTGGGCGCCAGGGTGGTTTTTCTTTTCACCAGTGAG
ACGGGCAACAGCTGATTGCCCTTCACCGCCTGGCCCTGAGAGAGTTGCAGCAAGCGGTCCACGCTGGTTT
GCCCCAGCAGGCGAAAATCCTGTTTGATGGTGGTTAACGGCGGGATATAACATGAGCTGTCTTCGGTATC
GTCGTATCCCACTACCGAGATATCCGCACCAACGCGCAGCCCGGACTCGGTAATGGCGCGCATTGCGCCC
AGCGCCATCTGATCGTTGGCAACCAGCATCGCAGTGGGAACGATGCCCTCATTCAGCATTTGCATGGTTT
GTTGAAAACCGGACATGGCACTCCAGTCGCCTTCCCGTTCCGCTATCGGCTGAATTTGATTGCGAGTGAG
ATATTTATGCCAGCCAGCCAGACGCAGACGCGCCGAGACAGAACTTAATGGGCCCGCTAACAGCGCGATT
TGCTGGTGACCCAATGCGACCAGATGCTCCACGCCCAGTCGCGTACCGTCTTCATGGGAGAAAATAATAC
TGTTGATGGGTGTCTGGTCAGAGACATCAAGAAATAACGCCGGAACATTAGTGCAGGCAGCTTCCACAGC
AATGGCATCCTGGTCATCCAGCGGATAGTTAATGATCAGCCCACTGACGCGTTGCGCGAGAAGATTGTGC
ACCGCCGCTTTACAGGCTTCGACGCCGCTTCGTTCTACCATCGACACCACCACGCTGGCACCCAGTTGAT
CGGCGCGAGATTTAATCGCCGCGACAATTTGCGACGGCGCGTGCAGGGCCAGACTGGAGGTGGCAACGCC
AATCAGCAACGACTGTTTGCCCGCCAGTTGTTGTGCCACGCGGTTGGGAATGTAATTCAGCTCCGCCATC
GCCGCTTCCACTTTTTCCCGCGTTTTCGCAGAAACGTGGCTGGCCTGGTTCACCACGCGGGAAACGGTCT
GATAAGAGACACCGGCATACTCTGCGACATCGTATAACGTTACTGGTTTCACATTCACCACCCTGAATTG
ACTCTCTTCCGGGCGCTATCATGCCATACCGCGAAAGGTTTTGCGCCATTCGATGGTGTCCGGGATCTCG
ACGCTCTCCCTTATGCGACTCCTGCATTAGGAAGCAGCCCAGTAGTAGGTTGAGGCCGTTGAGCACCGCC
GCCGCAAGGAATGGTGCATGCAAGGAGATGGCGCCCAACAGTCCCCCGGCCACGGGGCCTGCCACCATAC
CCACGCCGAAACAAGCGCTCATGAGCCCGAAGTGGCGAGCCCGATCTTCCCCATCGGTGATGTCGGCGAT
ATAGGCGCCAGCAACCGCACCTGTGGCGCCGGTGATGCCGGCCACGATGCGTCCGGCGTAGAGGATCGAG
ATCTCGATCCCGCGAAATTAATACGACTCACTATAGGGGAATTGTGAGCGGATAACAATTCCCCTCTAGA
AATAATTTTGTTTAACTTTAAGAAGGAGATATACCATGGGCAGCAGCCATCATCATCATCATCACAGCAG
CGGCCTGGTGCCGCGCGGCAGCCATATGGCTAGCATGACTGGTGGACAGCAAATGGGTCGCGGATCGAGA
GAATTCGGATCCTTAGCTTTTCTCTCCCAGACTTTCCATTCTATATACTACAGTTGTAGAGATGTCCTCA
TTTGACTCAGGTGACACTTTTTTCCATACTGTCTCTTTTAAAGCAAGTTCTTGTTGGAGACTTTCATAGT
CCAATGGTCCAAAGGAATGCCTTTGATCACCACCTTCTCTTCGAGGATCAAGTTTTTTTGCAAAGTGTCT
CAAATTATCATAGTTATGGAAATTACACAGAGAAACAAGATCGTGACAAAAGTGAATTCCCTTAACACTG
TTGCCCATCTTATCCAGAGGAGGAGACCAGCACATCATACCCATAACATTGGGGACAACTAAAAGAATGC
CCCCAGCAACTCCAGATTTTGCAGGAAGACCAACATGGAAAGCAAACTGCCCTGAGAAGTCATACATGCC
ACAGGAATGCATCAAACTCAATGTATTTCGAACTGCTTCAGGGCTCAGTACTCTTTCACCAGTAATTGGG
CAGAAACCACCATTAGCCAGTGTCGCAGCCATCACACTGGCTGATTCACAAGTCACTTCAATGGAGCACA
GCTGGAAGTAGAAGTCTAATATACCAACCATGTCTGTGCCTTCTGGAAAACACTTCTTTTCTTTTAAGTA
ATATCCTATTGCAAAATTTCGATCTCCACTTTCTCTTTCAGACTGAAACGTTGCATTACTGAATCCAACA
TATTCATTACCAGCCATCTTATTCAAAAACTGCATGACATAGTCAAATTTTTCAGCATTATTTACTCCTT
GCTTTATTAGTGAAGTCACAACAATTGCTCCAGCATTTACCATAGGATTATGTGGTTTATCATCTTCATT
CAAAAATAGTTTGTTGAATCTTAGTCCACTCGGCTCTTTTCCAACATATCGATGCACATATTCAGTTCCA
AGATCATTAACAGCAATGGCATATTTCAAAGGTTTTACACAGGACTGAAGACAGAAGGGAACTTTGGTAT
CTCCAGTAGAATGCCTCTGTCCATCTACTGTACAAACAGACACACCCCACAAATCGGGACTGAATTTGGC
CAGTTGAGGAATATAATCTGCAACCTTTCCTCCAGACTGCTTTTTAGCACTTTCATATAACTCATCAATG
TGTGAGGTAAAAGACATAAAGTCAGGAATCACAAACTTTCTTCTAAATGCTTGTGTCAACAAAACAATGT
TGCTCTGAACACATTTTTTAAAAAGATCTTTGTCTAGCATGACACCATCTGATGTTGTTTGAAGAGTTAA
TCTTAACATATCCATACACTCTTTCAACCTGGGATCAGACGTTCGCAATCCTGTAGATTTGAGTGCTGTA
ATAAATTTATGAACAGGTATTTTCTCTTGTCCTTCAGCAATTGTATAGAACAGCAAATCTTCCAAGCTAG
GTAACAGACCCTGTTTTATTTTATTTTCACCTGAGGCCACCAGCTCTTTGCCCTCGCTGTTGCCAAACGC
GTCCGTCTCCCCGGGGCCGTCCTTGGGGCCGGGCGCCGCCGGGGCAGCGGGTGGCGACACCCCGGGCTGC
GGATGCGTGCTCCCCTTGCCCAGCTCCTGCAAGATCTCCGAAGGAGAGCTGGACAGGCCCCGCGCGAGGG
GCTCCGCCGGCCAGCCGCCCCCGCCCCACCACGGGTGGAGTCGCGCGGCGGCAGCCGGGCCCGCGGCCGG
CCGTCCCCCGCCTCGGGGACGCCGGCACAGGGTGACCAAGGGCTGTGCCCGCCGCAGAGTCGCCGATACT
CCTGCGGGCGACCGCAGGAGCAGGTCCCGCAGCATCCCCGAGCCTCGCAGCCGCATCATCTCGAGCCATG
GAAGGTCGAGCACCACCACCACCACCACTGAGATCCGGCTGCTAACAAAGCCCGAAAGGAAGCTGAGTTG
GCTGCTGCCACCGCTGAGCAATAACTAGCATAACCCCTTGGGGCCTCTAAACGGGTCTTGAGGGGTTTTT
TGCTGAAAGGAGGAACTATATCCGGAT
Features (pLannotate 1.2.2; 22 found; start..end, strand, type, name):
     12..440     +  rep_origin     f1 ori (sequence partly withheld): f1 bacteriophage origin of replication; arrow indicates direction of (+) strand synthesis
    493..550     +  promoter       AmpR promoter (fragment): bla
    559..1374    -  CDS            KanR: aminoglycoside phosphotransferase; aph(3')-Ia; confers resistance to kanamycin in bacteria or G418 (Geneticin®) in eukaryotes
   1496..2084    +  rep_origin     ori: high-copy-number ColE1/pMB1/pBR322/pUC origin of replication
   2270..2409    -  misc_feature   bom: basis of mobility region from pBR322
   2511..2702    -  CDS            rop: Rop protein, which maintains plasmids at low copy number; rop
   2719..3099    +  CDS            YPB1_ECOLX: Protein predicted: Swiss-Prot protein existence level 4. From Escherichia coli.
   3171..3462    -  CDS            TcR (fragment): tetracycline efflux protein; tet; confers resistance to tetracycline
   3477..3498    -  protein_bind   CAP binding site: CAP binding activates transcription in the presence of cAMP. E. coli catabolite activator protein
   3511..4593    -  CDS            lacI: lac repressor; lacI; The lac repressor binds to the lac operator to inhibit transcription in E. coli. This inhibition can be relieved by adding lactose or isopropyl-β-D-thiogalactopyranoside (IPTG).
   4594..4671    -  promoter       lacI promoter: lacI
   4679..4958    -  CDS            TcR (fragment): tetracycline efflux protein; tet; confers resistance to tetracycline
   4980..4998    +  promoter       T7 promoter: promoter for bacteriophage T7 RNA polymerase
   4999..5023    +  protein_bind   lac operator: The lac repressor binds to the lac operator to inhibit transcription in E. coli. This inhibition can be relieved by adding lactose or isopropyl-β-D-thiogalactopyranoside (IPTG). lac repressor encoded by lacI
   5038..5060    +  RBS            RBS: efficient ribosome binding site from bacteriophage T7 gene 10 (Olins and Rangwala, 1989)
   5079..5095    +  CDS            capTEV™ (fragment): composite tag for in vivo biotinylation, TEV protease cleavage, and 6xHis tagging
   5106..5123    +  CDS            thrombin site: thrombin recognition and cleavage site
   5127..5159    +  CDS            T7 tag (gene 10 leader): leader peptide from bacteriophage T7 gene 10 promotes efficient translation in E. coli
   5331..6980    -  CDS            GLS (fragment): GLSK_HUMAN - Also known as GLS1, KIAA0838. Experimental evidence at protein level: Swiss-Prot protein existence level 1. [Isoform 2]: Lacks catalytic activity. From Homo sapiens (Human).
   7002..7019    +  CDS            9xHis (fragment): 9xHis affinity tag
   7029..7078    +  CDS            SET1 (fragment): solubility-enhancement tag derived from T7 phage gene 10B
   7086..7133    +  terminator     T7 terminator: transcription terminator for bacteriophage T7 RNA polymerase
