[The description below was written by a language model from this plasmid's Addgene catalogue record and pLannotate feature annotations shown in this document.]
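Description:
pET-28a GAC-WT is a bacterial expression plasmid built on the pET-28a backbone for producing the wild-type GAC isoform of human glutaminase (encoded by GLS) in E. coli. The sequenced record is 7,158 nt. It is propagated through a ColE1/pMB1-type origin accompanied by the bom and rop elements of pBR322, and also carries an f1 phage origin. The catalogue lists it as high copy, although rop normally moderates copy number. Selection is by kanamycin through the aph(3')-Ia KanR gene. Short fragments annotated as tetracycline resistance, an AmpR promoter remnant and a predicted E. coli ORF are backbone leftovers rather than functional markers.

The expression cassette follows the standard pET arrangement: a T7 promoter immediately followed by a lac operator, the T7 gene 10 ribosome binding site, and a T7 terminator, with a plasmid-borne lacI gene under its own promoter. Transcription therefore depends on a host supplying T7 RNA polymerase and is repressed until IPTG or lactose relieves the lac repressor. Upstream of the insert lie the vector's N-terminal leader elements, namely a His-tag sequence (detected as a partial composite-tag match), a thrombin cleavage site and the T7 tag. This agrees with the catalogued N-terminal His fusion and would allow affinity purification and tag removal. A further His-tag fragment sits downstream of the insert; whether it is translated depends on a stop codon that the record does not show.

The automated annotation places the GLS match on the minus strand relative to the T7 promoter. This conflicts with the stated expression purpose and should be checked against the sequence. The insert was introduced by ligation-independent cloning. The plasmid is intended for recombinant production of GAC protein, and the associated work concerns AMPK, PDZD8 and the switch to glutamine use.
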