Addgene plasmid #227845: pET-28a GAC-WT
Purpose: To express in E. coli GAC-WT
Depositing lab: Sheng-cai Lin. Depositing organization: Xiamen University. Publication: AMPK targets PDZD8 to trigger carbon source shift from glucose to glutamine. Li M, Wang Y, Wei X, Cai WF, Wu J, Zhu M, Wang Y, Liu YH, Xiong J, Qu Q, Chen Y, Tian X, Yao L, Xie R, Li X, Chen S, Huang X, Zhang C, Xie C, Wu Y, Xu Z, Zhang B, Jiang B, Wang ZC, Li Q, Li G, Lin SY, Yu L, Piao HL, Deng X, Han J, Zhang CS, Lin SC. Cell Res. 2024 Jun 19. doi: 10.1038/s41422-024-00985-6. PubMed 38898113.
Backbone
  Vector backbone: pET-28a
  Vector type: Bacterial Expression
Growth in bacteria
  Bacterial resistance: Kanamycin, 50 μg/mL
  Growth temperature: 37°C
  Growth strain: DH5alpha
  Copy number: High Copy
Gene/Insert
  Gene/Insert name: GAC isoform
  Species: H. sapiens (human)
  Entrez Gene: GLS (a.k.a. AAD20, CASGID, DEE71, EIEE71, GAC, GAM, GDPAG, GLS1, KGA)
  Tag / fusion protein: HIS (N terminal on insert)
  Cloning method: Ligation Independent Cloning
Terms and licenses: Academic/Nonprofit Terms; Industry Terms: Not Available to Industry
How to cite: pET-28a GAC-WT was a gift from Sheng-cai Lin (Addgene plasmid # 227845 ; http://n2t.net/addgene:227845 ; RRID:Addgene_227845)
